>Addgene plasmid #50977 | AAV-oChIEF-tdTomato | addgene full sequence | sequence record 313652 | Addgene Partial NGS Result
AGTGCAAGTGGGTTTTAGGACCAGGATGAGGCGGGGTGGGGGTGCCTACCTGACGACCGACCCCGACCCA
CTGGACAAGCACCCAACCCCCATTCCCCAAATTGCGCATCCCCTATCAGAGAGGGGGAGGGGAAACAGGA
TGCGGCGAGGCGCGTGCGCACTGCCAGCTTCAGCACCGCGGACAGTGCCTTCGCCCCCGCCTGGCGGCGC
GCGCCACCGCCGCCTCAGCACTGAAGGCGCGCTGACGTCACTCGCCGGTCCCCCGCAAACTCCCCTTCCC
GGCCACCTTGGTCGCGTCCGCGCCGCCGCCGGCCCAGCCGGACCGCACCACGCGAGGCGCGAGATAGGGG
GGCACGGGCGCGACCATCTGCGCTGCGGCGCCGGCGACTCAGCGCTGCCTCAGTCTGCGGTGGGCAGCGG
AGGAGTCGTGTCGTGCCTGAGAGCGCAGTCGAATTCAAGCTGCTAGCAAGGATCCGACCATGGTGAGCAG
AAGACCCTGGCTGCTGGCCCTGGCCCTGGCCGTGGCCCTGGCCGCCGGCAGCGCCGGCGCCAGCACCGGC
AGCGACGCCACCGTGCCCGTGGCCACCCAGGACGGCCCCGACTACGTGTTCCACAGAGCCCACGAGAGAA
TGCTGTTCCAGACCAGCTACACCCTGGAGAACAACGGCAGCGTGATCTGCATCCCCAACAACGGCCAGTG
CTTCTGCCTGGCCTGGCTGAAGAGTAACGGCACCAACGCCGAGAAGCTGGCCGCCAACATCCTGCAGTGG
ATCACCTTCGCCCTGAGCGCCCTGTGCCTGATGTTCTACGGCTACCAGACCTGGAAGAGTACCTGCGGCT
GGGAGGAGATCTACGTGGCCACCATCGAGATGATCAAGTTCATCATAGAGTACTTCCACGAGTTCGACGA
GCCCGCCGTGATCTACAGCAGCAACGGCAACAAGACCGTGTGGCTGAGATACGCCGAGTGGCTGCTGACC
TGCCCCGTGGTCCTGATCCACCTGAGCAACCTGACCGGCCTGGCCAACGACTACAACAAGAGAACCATGG
GCCTGCTGGTGAGCGACATCGGCACCATCGTGTGGGGCACCACCGCCGCCCTGAGCAAGGGCTACGTGAG
AGTGATCTTCTTCCTGATGGGCCTGTGCTACGGCATCTACACCTTCTTCAACGCCGCCAAGGTGTACATC
GAGGCCTACCACACCGTGCCCAAGGGCAGATGCAGACAGGTGGTGACCGGCATGGCCTGGCTGTTCTTCG
TGAGCTGGGGCATGTTCCCCATCCTGTTCATCCTGGGCCCCGAGGGCTTCGGCGTGCTGAGCGTGTACGG
CAGCACCGTGGGCCACACCATCATCGACCTGATGAGCAAGAACTGCTGGGGCCTGCTGGGCCACTACCTG
AGAGTGCTGATCCACGAGCACATCCTGATCCACGGCGACATCAGAAAGACCACCAAGCTGAACATCGGCG
GCACCGAGATCGAGGTGGAGACCCTGGTGGAGGACGAGGCCGAGGCCGGCGCCGTGAACAAGGGCACCGG
CAAGTACGAGAGCAGCATCGATATGGTGAGCAAGGGCGAGGAGGTCATCAAAGAGTTCATGCGCTTCAAG
GTGCGCATGGAGGGCTCCATGAACGGCCACGAGTTCGAGATCGAGGGCGAGGGCGAGGGCCGCCCCTACG
AGGGCACCCAGACCGCCAAGCTGAAGGTGACCAAGGGCGGCCCCCTGCCCTTCGCCTGGGACATCCTGTC
CCCCCAGTTCATGTACGGCTCCAAGGCGTACGTGAAGCACCCCGCCGACATCCCCGATTACAAGAAGCTG
TCCTTCCCCGAGGGCTTCAAGTGGGAGCGCGTGATGAACTTCGAGGACGGCGGTCTGGTGACCGTGACCC
AGGACTCCTCCCTGCAGGACGGCACGCTGATCTACAAGGTGAAGATGCGCGGCACCAACTTCCCCCCCGA
CGGCCCCGTAATGCAGAAGAAGACCATGGGCTGGGAGGCCTCCACCGAGCGCCTGTACCCCCGCGACGGC
GTGCTGAAGGGCGAGATCCACCAGGCCCTGAAGCTGAAGGACGGCGGCCACTACCTGGTGGAGTTCAAGA
CCATCTACATGGCCAAGAAGCCCGTGCAACTGCCCGGCTACTACTACGTGGACACCAAGCTGGACATCAC
CTCCCACAACGAGGACTACACCATCGTGGAACAGTACGAGCGCTCCGAGGGCCGCCACCACCTGTTCCTG
GGGCATGGCACCGGCAGCACCGGCAGCGGCAGCTCCGGCACCGCCTCCTCCGAGGACAACAACATGGCCG
TCATCAAAGAGTTCATGCGCTTCAAGGTGCGCATGGAGGGCTCCATGAACGGCCACGAGTTCGAGATCGA
GGGCGAGGGCGAGGGCCGCCCCTACGAGGGCACCCAGACCGCCAAGCTGAAGGTGACCAAGGGCGGCCCC
CTGCCCTTCGCCTGGGACATCCTGTCCCCCCAGTTCATGTACGGCTCCAAGGCGTACGTGAAGCACCCCG
CCGACATCCCCGATTACAAGAAGCTGTCCTTCCCCGAGGGCTTCAAGTGGGAGCGCGTGATGAACTTCGA
GGACGGCGGTCTGGTGACCGTGACCCAGGACTCCTCCCTGCAGGACGGCACGCTGATCTACAAGGTGAAG
ATGCGCGGCACCAACTTCCCCCCCGACGGCCCCGTAATGCAGAAGAAGACCATGGGCTGGGAGGCCTCCA
CCGAGCGCCTGTACCCCCGCGACGGCGTGCTGAAGGGCGAGATCCACCAGGCCCTGAAGCTGAAGGACGG
CGGCCACTACCTGGTGGAGTTCAAGACCATCTACATGGCCAAGAAGCCCGTGCAACTGCCCGGCTACTAC
TACGTGGACACCAAGCTGGACATCACCTCCCACAACGAGGACTACACCATCGTGGAACAGTACGAGCGCT
CCGAGGGCCGCCACCACCTGTTCCTGTACGGCATGGACGAGCTGTACAAGTAGGCTAGCCCCGAATTCGA
TATCAAGCTTATCGATAATCAACCTCTGGATTACAAAATTTGTGAAAGATTGACTGGTATTCTTAACTAT
GTTGCTCCTTTTACGCTATGTGGATACGCTGCTTTAATGCCTTTGTATCATGCTATTGCTTCCCGTATGG
CTTTCATTTTCTCCTCCTTGTATAAATCCTGGTTGCTGTCTCTTTATGAGGAGTTGTGGCCCGTTGTCAG
GCAACGTGGCGTGGTGTGCACTGTGTTTGCTGACGCAACCCCCACTGGTTGGGGCATTGCCACCACCTGT
CAGCTCCTTTCCGGGACTTTCGCTTTCCCCCTCCCTATTGCCACGGCGGAACTCATCGCCGCCTGCCTTG
CCCGCTGCTGGACAGGGGCTCGGCTGTTGGGCACTGACAATTCCGTGGTGTTGTCGGGGAAATCATCGTC
CTTTCCTTGGCTGCTCGCCTGTGTTGCCACCTGGATTCTGCGCGGGACGTCCTTCTGCTACGTCCCTTCG
GCCCTCAATCCAGCGGACCTTCCTTCCCGCGGCCTGCTGCCGGCTCTGCGGCCTCTTCCGCGTCTTCGCC
TTCGCCCTCAGACGAGTCGGATCTCCCTTTGGGCCGCCTCCCCGCATCGATACCGTCGACCTCGACCCGG
GCGGCCGCTTCGAGCAGACATGATAAGATACATTGATGAGTTTGGACAAACCACAACTAGAATGCAGTGA
AAAAAATGCTTTATTTGTGAAATTTGTGATGCTATTGCTTTATTTGTAACCATTATAAGCTGCAATAAAC
AAGTTAACAACAACAATTGCATTCATTTTATGTTTCAGGTTCAGGGGGAGATGTGGGAGGTTTTTTAAAG
CAAGTAAAACCTCTACAAATGTGGTAAAATCGATAAGGATCTTCCTAGAGCATGGCTACGTAGATAAGTA
GCATGGCGGGTTAATCATTAACTACAAGGAACCCCTAGTGATGGAGTTGGCCACTCCCTCTCTGCGCGCT
CGCTCGCTCACTGAGGCCGGGCGACCAAAGGTCGCCCGACGCCCGGGCTTTGCCCGGGCGGCCTCAGTGA
GCGAGCGAGCGCGCAGCTGCATTAATGAATCGGCCAACGCGCGGGGAGAGGCGGTTTGCGTATTGGGCGC
TCTTCCGCTTCCTCGCTCACTGACTCGCTGCGCTCGGTCGTTCGGCTGCGGCGAGCGGTATCAGCTCACT
CAAAGGCGGTAATACGGTTATCCACAGAATCAGGGGATAACGCAGGAAAGAACATGTGAGCAAAAGGCCA
GCAAAAGGCCAGGAACCGTAAAAAGGCCGCGTTGCTGGCGTTTTTCCATAGGCTCCGCCCCCCTGACGAG
CATCACAAAAATCGACGCTCAAGTCAGAGGTGGCGAAACCCGACAGGACTATAAAGATACCAGGCGTTTC
CCCCTGGAAGCTCCCTCGTGCGCTCTCCTGTTCCGACCCTGCCGCTTACCGGATACCTGTCCGCCTTTCT
CCCTTCGGGAAGCGTGGCGCTTTCTCATAGCTCACGCTGTAGGTATCTCAGTTCGGTGTAGGTCGTTCGC
TCCAAGCTGGGCTGTGTGCACGAACCCCCCGTTCAGCCCGACCGCTGCGCCTTATCCGGTAACTATCGTC
TTGAGTCCAACCCGGTAAGACACGACTTATCGCCACTGGCAGCAGCCACTGGTAACAGGATTAGCAGAGC
GAGGTATGTAGGCGGTGCTACAGAGTTCTTGAAGTGGTGGCCTAACTACGGCTACACTAGAAGAACAGTA
TTTGGTATCTGCGCTCTGCTGAAGCCAGTTACCTTCGGAAAAAGAGTTGGTAGCTCTTGATCCGGCAAAC
AAACCACCGCTGGTAGCGGTGGTTTTTTTGTTTGCAAGCAGCAGATTACGCGCAGAAAAAAAGGATCTCA
AGAAGATCCTTTGATCTTTTCTACGGGGTCTGACGCTCAGTGGAACGAAAACTCACGTTAAGGGATTTTG
GTCATGAGATTATCAAAAAGGATCTTCACCTAGATCCTTTTAAATTAAAAATGAAGTTTTAAATCAATCT
AAAGTATATATGAGTAAACTTGGTCTGACAGTTACCAATGCTTAATCAGTGAGGCACCTATCTCAGCGAT
CTGTCTATTTCGTTCATCCATAGTTGCCTGACTCCCCGTCGTGTAGATAACTACGATACGGGAGGGCTTA
CCATCTGGCCCCAGTGCTGCAATGATACCGCGAGACCCACGCTCACCGGCTCCAGATTTATCAGCAATAA
ACCAGCCAGCCGGAAGGGCCGAGCGCAGAAGTGGTCCTGCAACTTTATCCGCCTCCATCCAGTCTATTAA
TTGTTGCCGGGAAGCTAGAGTAAGTAGTTCGCCAGTTAATAGTTTGCGCAACGTTGTTGCCATTGCTACA
GGCATCGTGGTGTCACGCTCGTCGTTTGGTATGGCTTCATTCAGCTCCGGTTCCCAACGATCAAGGCGAG
TTACATGATCCCCCATGTTGTGCAAAAAAGCGGTTAGCTCCTTCGGTCCTCCGATCGTTGTCAGAAGTAA
GTTGGCCGCAGTGTTATCACTCATGGTTATGGCAGCACTGCATAATTCTCTTACTGTCATGCCATCCGTA
AGATGCTTTTCTGTGACTGGTGAGTACTCAACCAAGTCATTCTGAGAATAGTGTATGCGGCGACCGAGTT
GCTCTTGCCCGGCGTCAATACGGGATAATACCGCGCCACATAGCAGAACTTTAAAAGTGCTCATCATTGG
AAAACGTTCTTCGGGGCGAAAACTCTCAAGGATCTTACCGCTGTTGAGATCCAGTTCGATGTAACCCACT
CGTGCACCCAACTGATCTTCAGCATCTTTTACTTTCACCAGCGTTTCTGGGTGAGCAAAAACAGGAAGGC
AAAATGCCGCAAAAAAGGGAATAAGGGCGACACGGAAATGTTGAATACTCATACTCTTCCTTTTTCAATA
TTATTGAAGCATTTATCAGGGTTATTGTCTCATGAGCGGATACATATTTGAATGTATTTAGAAAAATAAA
CAAATAGGGGTTCCGCGCACATTTCCCCGAAAAGTGCCACCTAAATTGTAAGCGTTAATATTTTGTTAAA
ATTCGCGTTAAATTTTTGTTAAATCAGCTCATTTTTTAACCAATAGGCCGAAATCGGCAAAATCCCTTAT
AAATCAAAAGAATAGACCGAGATAGGGT
[37 nt withheld, positions 6189-6225]
AAAGAACGTGGACTCCAACGTCAAAGG
[49 nt withheld, positions 6253-6301]
T
[91 nt withheld, positions 6303-6393]
G
[124 nt withheld, positions 6395-6518]
CCCATTCGCCATTCAGGCTGCGCAACTGTTGGGAAGGGCGATCGGTGCGGGCCTCTTCGCTATTACGCCA
GCTGCGCGCTCGCTCGCTCACTGAGGCCGCCCGGGCAAAGCCCGGGCGTCGGGCGACCTTTGGTCGCCCG
GCCTCAGTGAGCGAGCGAGCGCGCAGAGAGGGAGTGGCCAACTCCATCACTAGGGGTTCCTTGTAGTTAA
TGATTAACCCGCCATGCTACTTATCTACGTAGCCATGCTCTAGGAAGATCTCTGCAGAGGGCCCTGCGTA
TG
Features (pLannotate 1.2.2; 16 found; start..end, strand, type, name):
      1..448     +  promoter       hSyn promoter: human synapsin I promoter; confers neuron-specific expression (Kügler et al., 2003)
   1409..1457    +  CDS            Chrimson (fragment): red light-drivable channelrhodopsin from Chlamydomonas noctigama (Klapoetke et al., 2014)
   1563..2993    +  CDS            tdTomato: tandem dimeric (pseudo-monomeric) derivative of DsRed (Shaner et al., 2004) mammalian codon-optimized
   3003..3027    +  misc_feature   MCS (fragment): pBluescript multiple cloning site
   3027..3615    +  misc_feature   WPRE: woodchuck hepatitis virus posttranscriptional regulatory element
   3616..3635    +  misc_feature   MCS (fragment): pBluescript multiple cloning site
   3664..3785    -  polyA_signal   SV40 poly(A) signal: SV40 polyadenylation signal
   3808..3876    -  CDS            large T antigen (fragment): large T antigen from SV40 (simian virus 40)
   3947..4080    +  repeat_region  AAV2 ITR: inverted terminal repeat of adeno-associated virus serotype 2 inverted
   4074..4130    -  CDS            lacI (fragment): lac repressor; lacI; The lac repressor binds to the lac operator to inhibit transcription in E. coli. This inhibition can be relieved by adding lactose or isopropyl-β-D-thiogalactopyranoside (IPTG).
   4313..4901    -  rep_origin     ori: high-copy-number ColE1/pMB1/pBR322/pUC origin of replication
   5072..5932    -  CDS            AmpR: β-lactamase; bla; confers resistance to ampicillin, carbenicillin, and related antibiotics
   5933..6037    -  promoter       AmpR promoter: bla
   6090..6518    -  rep_origin     f1 ori (sequence partly withheld): f1 bacteriophage origin of replication; arrow indicates direction of (+) strand synthesis
   6523..6592    -  CDS            lacZα (fragment): LacZα fragment of β-galactosidase; lacZ fragment
   6587..6719    -  repeat_region  AAV2 ITR (fragment): inverted terminal repeat of adeno-associated virus serotype 2 inverted
