[The description below was written by a language model from this plasmid's Addgene catalogue record and pLannotate feature annotations shown in this document.]
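Description:
AAV-oChIEF-tdTomato is an adeno-associated virus transfer plasmid built on an AAV2 backbone. Its expression cassette is flanked by AAV2 inverted terminal repeats, so it can be packaged into recombinant AAV particles when the replication, capsid and helper functions are supplied in trans. In bacteria it is maintained through a high-copy ColE1/pUC-type origin and selected with ampicillin via the β-lactamase gene and its native promoter. An f1 phage origin and short lacZα and lacI remnants are also present as carry-over from the cloning backbone.

The payload is oChIEF, a mammalian codon-optimized version of the engineered channelrhodopsin chimera ChIEF, fused at its C terminus to the red fluorescent protein tdTomato. Expression is driven by the human synapsin I promoter, which restricts it largely to neurons. Downstream, a WPRE enhances transcript stability and expression, and an SV40 polyadenylation signal terminates the message. The fusion lets light-gated depolarization and fluorescent identification of transduced cells come from a single polypeptide, which suits the construct to optogenetic activation of neurons after viral delivery.

The feature table comes from a partial sequencing assembly of 6,800 nt, whereas the catalogue lists a total size of 7,118 bp, so it does not cover the whole plasmid. One ITR is annotated only as a fragment. The opsin coding region between the promoter and tdTomato is largely unannotated. The only hit there is a short match labelled Chrimson, which most likely reflects homology among channelrhodopsins rather than the presence of that gene.
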