Addgene plasmid #50977: AAV-oChIEF-tdTomato
Purpose: AAV transfer vector with mammalian codon-optimized ChIEF-tdTomato between AAV2 ITR
Depositing lab: Roger Tsien. Depositing organization: University of California, San Diego (UCSD). Publication: Characterization of engineered channelrhodopsin variants with improved properties and kinetics. Lin JY, Lin MZ, Steinbach P, Tsien RY. Biophys J. 2009 Mar 4;96(5):1803-14. doi: 10.1016/j.bpj.2008.11.034. PubMed 19254539.
Backbone
  Vector backbone: AAV2
  Backbone size w/o insert (bp): 4599
  Total vector size (bp): 7118
  Vector type: AAV
Growth in bacteria
  Bacterial resistance: Ampicillin, 100 μg/mL
  Growth temperature: 30°C
  Growth strain: NEB Stable
  Copy number: Unknown
Gene/Insert
  Gene/Insert name: ChIEF-tdTomato
  Species: Synthetic
  Insert size (bp): 2514
  Mutation: ChIEF gene is mammalian codon optimized
  GenBank ID: KF437396
  Promoter: human synapsin promoter
  Tag / fusion protein: tdTomato (C terminal on insert)
  Cloning method: Restriction Enzyme; 5′ cloning site BamHII (not destroyed); 3′ cloning site HindIII (not destroyed)
  Sequencing primers: 5′ none; 3′ none
Resource information
  A portion of this plasmid was derived from a plasmid made by: From Dr. Lin Tian at Janelia Farm Research Campus (currently at UC Davis)
Terms and licenses: Academic/Nonprofit Terms; Industry Terms: Not Available to Industry
How to cite: AAV-oChIEF-tdTomato was a gift from Roger Tsien (Addgene plasmid # 50977 ; http://n2t.net/addgene:50977 ; RRID:Addgene_50977)
