>Addgene plasmid #50977 | AAV-oChIEF-tdTomato | addgene partial sequence | sequence record 78854 | WPRE-R 5'-CATAGCGTAAAAGGAGCAACA-3'
GAGGTTGATTATCGATAAGCTTGATATCGAATTCGGGGCTAGCCTACTTGTACAGCTCGTCCATGCCGTA
CAGGAACAGGTGGTGGCGGCCCTCGGAGCGCTCGTACTGTTCCACGATGGTGTAGTCCTCGTTGTGGGAG
GTGATGTCCAGCTTGGTGTCCACGTAGTAGTAGCCGGGCAGTTGCACGGGCTTCTTGGCCATGTAGATGG
TCTTGAACTCCACCAGGTAGTGGCCGCCGTCCTTCAGCTTCAGGGCCTGGTGGATCTCGCCCTTCAGCAC
GCCGTCGCGGGGGTACAGGCGCTCGGTGGAGGCCTCCCAGCCCATGGTCTTCTTCTGCATTACGGGGCCG
TCGGGGGGGAAGTTGGTGCCGCGCATCTTCACCTTGTAGATCAGCGTGCCGTCCTGCAGGGAGGAGTCCT
GGGTCACGGTCACCAGACCGCCGTCCTCGAAGTTCATCACGCGCTCCCACTTGAAGCCCTCGGGGAAGGA
CAGCTTCTTGTAATCGGGGATGTCGGCGGGGTGCTTCACGTACGCCTTGGAGCCGTACATGAACTGGGGG
GACAGGATGTCCCAGGCGAAGGGCAGGGGGCCGCCCTTGGTCACCTTCAGCTTGGCGGTCTGGGTGCCCT
CGTAGGGGCGGCCCTCGCCCTCGCCCTCGATCTCGAACTCGTGGCCGTTCATGGAGCCCTCCATGCGCAC
CTTGAAGCGCATGAACTCTTTGATGACGGCCATGTTGTTGTCCTCGGAGGAGGCGGTGCCGGAGCTGCCG
CTGCCGGTGCTGCCGGTGC
