>Addgene plasmid #50977 | AAV-oChIEF-tdTomato | addgene partial sequence | sequence record 78948 | tdTomato-Rev 5'-tctttgatgacggccatgt-3'
TGCCGCTGCCGGTGCTGCCGGTGCCATGCCCCAGGAACAGGTGGTGGCGGCCCTCGGAGCGCTCGTACTG
TTCCACGATGGTGTAGTCCTCGTTGTGGGAGGTGATGTCCAGCTTGGTGTCCACGTAGTAGTAGCCGGGC
AGTTGCACGGGCTTCTTGGCCATGTAGATGGTCTTGAACTCCACCAGGTAGTGGCCGCCGTCCTTCAGCT
TCAGGGCCTGGTGGATCTCGCCCTTCAGCACGCCGTCGCGGGGGTACAGGCGCTCGGTGGAGGCCTCCCA
GCCCATGGTCTTCTTCTGCATTACGGGGCCGTCGGGGGGGAAGTTGGTGCCGCGCATCTTCACCTTGTAG
ATCAGCGTGCCGTCCTGCAGGGAGGAGTCCTGGGTCACGGTCACCAGACCGCCGTCCTCGAAGTTCATCA
CGCGCTCCCACTTGAAGCCCTCGGGGAAGGACAGCTTCTTGTAATCGGGGATGTCGGCGGGGTGCTTCAC
GTACGCCTTGGAGCCGTACATGAACTGGGGGGACAGGATGTCCCAGGCGAAGGGCAGGGGGCCGCCCTTG
GTCACCTTCAGCTTGGCGGTCTGGGTGCCCTCGTAGGGGCGGCCCTCGCCCTCGCCCTCGATCTCGAACT
CGTGGCCGTTCATGGAGCCCTCCATGCGCACCTTGAAGCGCATGAACTCTTTGATGACCTCCTCGCCCTT
GCTCACCATATCGATGCTGCTCTCGTACTTGCCGGTGCCCTTGTTCACGGCGCCGGCCTCGGCCTCGTCC
TCCACC
