>Addgene plasmid #50977 | AAV-oChIEF-tdTomato | addgene partial sequence | sequence record 78949 | mCherryseq-R 5'-cctcctcgcccttgctcaccat-3'
GCGCCGGCCTCGGCCTCGTCCTCCACCAGGGTCTCCACCTCGATCTCGGTGCCGCCGATGTTCAGCTTGG
TGGTCTTTCTGATGTCGCCGTGGATCAGGATGTGCTCGTGGATCAGCACTCTCAGGTAGTGGCCCAGCAG
GCCCCAGCAGTTCTTGCTCATCAGGTCGATGATGGTGTGGCCCACGGTGCTGCCGTACACGCTCAGCACG
CCGAAGCCCTCGGGGCCCAGGATGAACAGGATGGGGAACATGCCCCAGCTCACGAAGAACAGCCAGGCCA
TGCCGGTCACCACCTGTCTGCATCTGCCCTTGGGCACGGTGTGGTAGGCCTCGATGTACACCTTGGCGGC
GTTGAAGAAGGTGTAGATGCCGTAGCACAGGCCCATCAGGAAGAAGATCACTCTCACGTAGCCCTTGCTC
AGGGCGGCGGTGGTGCCCCACACGATGGTGCCGATGTCGCTCACCAGCAGGCCCATGGTTCTCTTGTTGT
AGTCGTTGGCCAGGCCGGTCAGGTTGCTCAGGTGGATCAGGACCACGGGGCAGGTCAGCAGCCACTCGGC
GTATCTCAGCCACACGGTCTTGTTGCCGTTGCTGCTGTAGATCACGGCGGGCTCGTCGAACTCGTGGAAG
TACTCTATGATGAACTTGATCATCTCGATGGTGGCCACGTAGATCTCCTCCCAGCCGCAGGTACTCTTCC
AGGTCTGGTAGCCGTAGAACATCAGGCACAGGGCGCTCAGGGCGAAGGTGATCCACTGCAGGATGTTGGC
GGCCAGCTTCTCGGCGTTGGTGCCGTTACTCTTCAGCC
