>Addgene plasmid #50977 | AAV-oChIEF-tdTomato | addgene partial sequence | sequence record 78950 | hSyn1pro-F 5'-gcaagtgggttttaggacca-3'
GACCGACCCCGACCCACTGGACAAGCACCCAACCCCCATTCCCCAAATTGCGCATCCCCTATCAGAGAGG
GGGAGGGGAAACAGGATGCGGCGAGGCGCGTGCGCACTGCCAGCTTCAGCACCGCGGACAGTGCCTTCGC
CCCCGCCTGGCGGCGCGCGCCACCGCCGCCTCAGCACTGAAGGCGCGCTGACGTCACTCGCCGGTCCCCC
GCAAACTCCCCTTCCCGGCCACCTTGGTCGCGTCCGCGCCGCCGCCGGCCCAGCCGGACCGCACCACGCG
AGGCGCGAGATAGGGGGGCACGGGCGCGACCATCTGCGCTGCGGCGCCGGCGACTCAGCGCTGCCTCAGT
CTGCGGTGGGCAGCGGAGGAGTCGTGTCGTGCCTGAGAGCGCAGTCGAATTCAAGCTGCTAGCAAGGATC
CGACCATGGTGAGCAGAAGACCCTGGCTGCTGGCCCTGGCCCTGGCCGTGGCCCTGGCCGCCGGCAGCGC
CGGCGCCAGCACCGGCAGCGACGCCACCGTGCCCGTGGCCACCCAGGACGGCCCCGACTACGTGTTCCAC
AGAGCCCACGAGAGAATGCTGTTCCAGACCAGCTACACCCTGGAGAACAACGGCAGCGTGATCTGCATCC
CCAACAACGGCCAGTGCTTCTGCCTGGCCTGGCTGAAGAGTAACGGCACCAAC
